Addgene plasmid #111165: RT3GEN
Purpose: Tet-regulated miR-E (miR-30 variant)-based RNAi with tGFP reporter
Depositing lab: Johannes Zuber. Depositing organization: Research Institute of Molecular Pathology (IMP). Publication: An optimized microRNA backbone for effective single-copy RNAi. Fellmann C, Hoffmann T, Sridhar V, Hopfgartner B, Muhar M, Roth M, Lai DY, Barbosa IA, Kwon JS, Guan Y, Sinha N, Zuber J. Cell Rep. 2013 Dec 26;5(6):1704-13. doi: 10.1016/j.celrep.2013.11.020. Epub 2013 Dec 12. PubMed 24332856.
Backbone
  Vector backbone: pQCXIX
  Vector type: Retroviral
  Selectable markers: Neomycin (select with G418)
Growth in bacteria
  Bacterial resistance: Ampicillin, 100 μg/mL
  Growth temperature: 37°C
  Growth strain: NEB Stable
  Copy number: Low Copy
Gene/Insert
  Gene/Insert name: miR-E (miR-30 variant) (alt name: turboGFP-(miR-E)-PGK-Neo)
  gRNA/shRNA sequence: Ren.713
  Species: H. sapiens (human)
  Mutation: WT
  Promoter: T3G
  Cloning method: Restriction Enzyme; 5′ cloning site Unknown (unknown if destroyed); 3′ cloning site Unknown (unknown if destroyed)
  Sequencing primers: 5′ LNCX; 3′ MSCV-rev
Terms and licenses: Academic/Nonprofit Terms; Industry Terms: Not Available to Industry
How to cite: RT3GEN was a gift from Johannes Zuber (Addgene plasmid # 111165 ; http://n2t.net/addgene:111165 ; RRID:Addgene_111165)
