[The description below was written by a language model from this plasmid's Addgene catalogue record and pLannotate feature annotations shown in this document.]
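Description:
RT3GEN is a self-inactivating gammaretroviral vector built on the pQCXIX backbone for tetracycline-regulated, microRNA-embedded RNAi in mammalian cells. In bacteria it is maintained through a ColE1/pUC-type origin and selected with ampicillin via the bla gene; the catalogue lists it as low copy. The viral genome is transcribed in packaging cells from a hybrid CMV enhancer/promoter fused to a truncated 5' LTR, followed by a packaging signal and a truncated gag segment lacking its start codon, which aids encapsidation. The 3' LTR carries a U3 deletion, so after reverse transcription and integration the LTR promoter activity is lost and expression depends on the internal promoters.

The payload is a two-cassette arrangement. The third-generation Tet-responsive promoter (T3G/TRE3G) drives TurboGFP, and the miR-E cassette, an optimized variant of the human miR-30 backbone, lies downstream of the reporter in the same transcript. The feature tables annotate only the 3' miR-30a flanking sequence of this cassette. Green fluorescence therefore reports induction of the shRNA. The hairpin recorded here is Ren.713; the name suggests a Renilla luciferase-targeting control, but the record does not state its target or role. A downstream mouse PGK promoter constitutively expresses the Tn5 neomycin phosphotransferase, allowing G418 selection of transduced cells regardless of induction state. No Tet transactivator is encoded, so target cells must supply a Tet-On 3G-type activator separately. An SV40 promoter and pBR322 remnants sit in the plasmid backbone outside the viral unit.

The two sequence records (depositor and sequencing result) differ by one nucleotide in length and in their start coordinates but show the same features in the same order. The vector is intended for inducible, reversible knockdown, with the source work emphasising effective RNAi from single-copy integrations.
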