Features (pLannotate 1.2.2; 20 found; start..end, strand, type, name):
    310..513     +  promoter       CMV promoter: human cytomegalovirus (CMV) immediate early promoter
    514..689     +  LTR            5' LTR (truncated): truncated long terminal repeat from Moloney murine sarcoma virus
    811..1085    +  misc_feature   MESV Ψ (fragment): packaging signal of murine embryonic stem cell virus
   1152..1568    +  CDS            gag (truncated): truncated Moloney murine leukemia virus (MMLV) gag gene lacking the start codon
   1598..1976    +  promoter       TRE3G promoter: 3rd-generation Tet-responsive promoter that can be activated by binding of Tet-On® 3G
   1997..2695    +  CDS            TurboGFP: improved green fluorescent protein from Pontellina plumata (Evdokimov et al., 2006) mammalian codon-optimized
   2928..3054    +  ncRNA          3' miR-30a: sequence downstream of the 71-nt precursor of the human miR-30a microRNA (Zeng et al., 2002) miRNA
   3079..3578    +  promoter       PGK promoter: mouse phosphoglycerate kinase 1 promoter
   3592..4395    +  CDS            NeoR/KanR: aminoglycoside phosphotransferase from Tn5; aph(3')-II (or nptII); confers resistance to neomycin, kanamycin, and G418 (Geneticin®)
   4417..4437    +  misc_feature   MCS (fragment): pBluescript multiple cloning site
   4438..4510    +  CDS            env (fragment): murine leukemia virus gPr80 envelope polyprotein precursor; env; proteolytically cleaved into gp70SU and p15TM subunits
   4552..4977    +  LTR            3' LTR (ΔU3): self-inactivating 3' long terminal repeat (LTR) from Moloney murine leukemia virus
   5046..5086    +  CDS            rop (fragment): Rop protein, which maintains plasmids at low copy number; rop
   5188..5226    +  misc_feature   bom (fragment): basis of mobility region from pBR322
   5243..5572    +  promoter       SV40 promoter: SV40 enhancer and early promoter
   5578..5679    +  misc_feature   bom (fragment): basis of mobility region from pBR322
   5865..6453    -  rep_origin     ori: high-copy-number ColE1/pMB1/pBR322/pUC origin of replication
   6624..7484    -  CDS            AmpR: β-lactamase; bla; confers resistance to ampicillin, carbenicillin, and related antibiotics
   7485..7589    -  promoter       AmpR promoter: bla
   7775..309     +  enhancer       CMV enhancer (across the origin): human cytomegalovirus immediate early enhancer
>Addgene plasmid #111165 | RT3GEN | depositor full sequence | sequence record 209061 | RT3GEN sequence 7846 bps
TCCGCGTTACATAACTTACGGTAAATGGCCCGCCTGGCTGACCGCCCAACGACCCCCGCCCATTGACGTC
AATAATGACGTATGTTCCCATAGTAACGCCAATAGGGACTTTCCATTGACGTCAATGGGTGGAGTATTTA
CGGTAAACTGCCCACTTGGCAGTACATCAAGTGTATCATATGCCAAGTACGCCCCCTATTGACGTCAATG
ACGGTAAATGGCCCGCTCTGGCATTATGCCCAGTACATGACCTTATGGGACTTTCCTACTTGGCAGTACA
TCTACGTATTAGTCATCGCTATTACCATGGTGATGCGGTTTTGGCAGTACATCAATGGGCGTGGATAGCG
GTTTGACTCACGGGGATTTCCAAGTCTCCACCCCATTGACGTCAATGGGAGTTTGTTTTGGCACCAAAAT
CAACGGGACTTTCCAAAATGTCGTAACAACTCCGCCCCATTGACGCAAATGGGCGGTAGGCGTGTACGGT
GGGAGGTCTATATAAGCAGAGCTCAATAAAAGAGCCCACAACCCCTCACTCGGCGCGCCAGTCTTCCGAT
AGACTGCGTCGCCCGGGTACCCGTATTCCCAATAAAGCCTCTTGCTGTTTGCATCCGAATCGTGGTCTCG
CTGTTCCTTGGGAGGGTCTCCTCTGAGTGATTGACTACCCACGACGGGGGTCTTTCATTTGGGGGCTCGT
CCGGGATTTGGAGACCCCTGCCCAGGGACCACCGACCCACCACCGGGAGGTAAGCTGGCCAGCAACTTAT
CTGTGTCTGTCCGATTGTCTAGTGTCTATGTTTGATGTTATGCGCCTGCGTCTGTACTAGTTAGCTAACT
AGCTCTGTATCTGGCGGACCCGTGGTGGAACTGACGAGTTCTGAACACCCGGCCGCAACCCTGGGAGACG
TCCCAGGGACTTTGGGGGCCGTTTTTGTGGCCCGACCTGAGGAAGGGAGTCGATGTGGAATCCGACCCCG
TCAGGATATGTGGTTCTGGTAGGAGACGAGAACCTAAAACAGTTCCCGCCTCCGTCTGAATTTTTGCTTT
CGGTTTGGAACCGAAGCCGCGCGTCTTGTCTGCTGCAGCGCTGCAGCATCGTTCTGTGTTGTCTCTGTCT
GACTGTGTTTCTGTATTTGTCTGAAAATTAGGGCCAGACTGTTACCACTCCCTTAAGTTTGACCTTAGGT
CACTGGAAAGATGTCGAGCGGATCGCTCACAACCAGTCGGTAGATGTCAAGAAGAGACGTTGGGTTACCT
TCTGCTCTGCAGAATGGCCAACCTTTAACGTCGGATGGCCGCGAGACGGCACCTTTAACCGAGACCTCAT
CACCCAGGTTAAGATCAAGGTCTTTTCACCTGGCCCGCATGGACACCCAGACCAGGTCCCCTACATCGTG
ACCTGGGAAGCCTTGGCTTTTGACCCCCCTCCCTGGGTCAAGCCCTTTGTACACCCTAAGCCTCCGCCTC
CTCTTCCTCCATCCGCCCCGTCTCTCCCCCTTGAACCTCCTCGTTCGACCCCGCCTCGATCCTCCCTTTA
TCCAGCCCTCACTCCTTCTCTAGGCGCCGGAATTGAAGATCTATCGATTCTAGATTCGAGTTTACTCCCT
ATCAGTGATAGAGAACGTATGAAGAGTTTACTCCCTATCAGTGATAGAGAACGTATGCAGACTTTACTCC
CTATCAGTGATAGAGAACGTATAAGGAGTTTACTCCCTATCAGTGATAGAGAACGTATGACCAGTTTACT
CCCTATCAGTGATAGAGAACGTATCTACAGTTTACTCCCTATCAGTGATAGAGAACGTATATCCAGTTTA
CTCCCTATCAGTGATAGAGAACGTATAAGCTTTAGGCGTGTACGGTGGGCGCCTATAAAAGCAGAGCTCG
TTTAGTGAACCGTCAGATCGCCTGGAGCAATTCCACAACACTTTTGTCTTATACCAACTTTCCGTACCAC
TTCCTACCCTCGTAAAGTCGAGCTTGCGTTGGATCCATGGAGAGCGACGAGAGCGGCCTGCCCGCCATGG
AGATCGAGTGCCGCATCACCGGCACCCTGAACGGCGTGGAGTTCGAGCTGGTGGGCGGCGGAGAGGGCAC
CCCCGAGCAGGGCCGCATGACCAACAAGATGAAGAGCACCAAAGGCGCCCTGACCTTCAGCCCCTACCTG
CTGAGCCACGTGATGGGCTACGGCTTCTACCACTTCGGCACCTACCCCAGCGGCTACGAGAACCCCTTCC
TGCACGCCATCAACAACGGCGGCTACACCAACACCCGCATCGAGAAGTACGAGGACGGCGGCGTGCTGCA
CGTGAGCTTCAGCTACCGCTACGAGGCCGGCCGCGTGATCGGCGACTTCAAGGTGATGGGCACCGGCTTC
CCCGAGGACAGCGTGATCTTCACCGACAAGATCATCCGCAGCAACGCCACCGTGGAGCACCTGCACCCCA
TGGGCGATAACGATCTGGATGGCAGCTTCACCCGCACCTTCAGCCTGCGCGACGGCGGCTACTACAGCTC
CGTGGTGGACAGCCACATGCACTTCAAGAGCGCCATCCACCCCAGCATCCTGCAGAACGGGGGCCCCATG
TTCGCCTTCCGCCGCGTGGAGGAGGATCACAGCAACACCGAGCTGGGCATCGTGGAGTACCAGCACGCCT
TCAAGACCCCGGATGCAGATGCCGGTGAAGAATAACGTACGGCGGCCGCCTCGACTAGGGATAACAGGGT
AATTGTTTGAATGAGGCTTCAGTACTTTACAGAATCGTTGCCTGCACATCTTGGAAACACTTGCTGGGAT
TACTTCGACTTCTTAACCCAACAGAAGGCTCGAGAAGGTATATTGCTGTTGACAGTGAGCGCAGGAATTA
TAATGCTTATCTATAGTGAAGCCACAGATGTATAGATAAGCATTATAATTCCTATGCCTACTGCCTCGGA
CTTCAAGGGGCTAGAATTCGAGCAATTATCTTGTTTACTAAAACTGAATACCTTGCTATCTCTTTGATAC
ATTTTTACAAAGCTGAATTAAAATGGTATAAATTAAATCACTTTTTTCAATTGACGCGTAATTCTACCGG
GTAGGGGAGGCGCTTTTCCCAAGGCAGTCTGGAGCATGCGCTTTAGCAGCCCCGCTGGGCACTTGGCGCT
ACACAAGTGGCCTCTGGCCTCGCACACATTCCACATCCACCGGTAGGCGCCAACCGGCTCCGTTCTTTGG
TGGCCCCTTCGCGCCACCTTCTACTCCTCCCCTAGTCAGGAAGTTCCCCCCCGCCCCGCAGCTCGCGTCG
TGCAGGACGTGACAAATGGAAGTAGCACGTCTCACTAGTCTCGTGCAGATGGACAGCACCGCTGAGCAAT
GGAAGCGGGTAGGCCTTTGGGGCAGCGGCCAATAGCAGCTTTGCTCCTTCGCTTTCTGGGCTCAGAGGCT
GGGAAGGGGTGGGTCCGGGGGCGGGCTCAGGGGCGGGCTCAGGGGCGGGGCGGGCGCCCGAAGGTCCTCC
GGAGGCCCGGCATTCTGCACGCTTCAAAAGCGCACGTCTGCCGCGCTGTTCTCCTCTTCCTCATCTCCGG
GCCTTTCGACCTGCAGCCAATATGGGATCGGCCATTGAACAAGATGGATTGCACGCAGGTTCTCCGGCCG
CTTGGGTGGAGAGGCTATTCGGCTATGACTGGGCACAACAGACAATCGGCTGCTCTGATGCCGCCGTGTT
CCGGCTGTCAGCGCAGGGGCGCCCGGTTCTTTTTGTCAAGACCGACCTGTCCGGTGCCCTGAATGAACTG
CAGGACGAGGCAGCGCGGCTATCGTGGCTGGCCACGACGGGCGTTCCTTGCGCAGCTGTGCTCGACGTTG
TCACTGAAGCGGGAAGGGACTGGCTGCTATTGGGCGAAGTGCCGGGGCAGGATCTCCTGTCATCTCACCT
TGCTCCTGCCGAGAAAGTATCCATCATGGCTGATGCAATGCGGCGGCTGCATACGCTTGATCCGGCTACC
TGCCCATTCGACCACCAAGCGAAACATCGCATCGAGCGAGCACGTACTCGGATGGAAGCCGGTCTTGTCG
ATCAGGATGATCTGGACGAAGAGCATCAGGGGCTCGCGCCAGCCGAACTGTTCGCCAGGCTCAAGGCGCG
CATGCCCGACGGCGAGGATCTCGTCGTGACCCATGGCGATGCCTGCTTGCCGAATATCATGGTGGAAAAT
GGCCGCTTTTCTGGATTCATCGACTGTGGCCGGCTGGGTGTGGCGGACCGCTATCAGGACATAGCGTTGG
CTACCCGTGATATTGCTGAAGAGCTTGGCGGCGAATGGGCTGACCGCTTCCTCGTGCTTTACGGTATCGC
CGCTCCCGATTCGCAGCGCATCGCCTTCTATCGCCTTCTTGACGAGTTCTTCTGAGGGGATCCGTCGACC
TGCAGCCAAGCTTATCGATACCGTCGAGATATCAGTGGTCCAGGCTCTAGTTTTGACTCAACAATATCAC
CAGCTGAAGCCTATAGAGTACGAGCCATAGATAAAATAAAAGATTTTATTTAGTCTCCAGAAAAAGGGGG
GAATGAAAGACCCCACCTGTAGGTTTGGCAAGCTAGCTTAAGTAACGCCATTTTGCAAGGCATGGAAAAA
TACATAACTGAGAATAGAGAAGTTCAGATCAAGGTCAGGAACAGATGGAACAGGGTCGACCCTAGAGAAC
CATCAGATGTTTCCAGGGTGCCCCAAGGACCTGAAATGACCCTGTGCCTTATTTGAACTAACCAATCAGT
TCGCTTCTCGCTTCTGTTCGCGCGCTTCTGCTCCCCGAGCTCAATAAAAGAGCCCACAACCCCTCACTCG
GGGCGCCAGTCCTCCGATTGACTGAGTCGCCCGGGTACCCGTGTATCCAATAAACCCTCTTGCAGTTGCA
TCCGACTTGTGGTCTCGCTGTTCCTTGGGAGGGTCTCCTCTGAGTGATTGACTACCCGTCAGCGGGGGTC
TTTCATTTGGGGGCTCGTCCGGGATCGGGAGACCCCTGCCCAGGGACCACCGACCCACCACCGGGAGGTA
AGCTGGCTGCCTCGCGCGTTTCGGTGATGACGGTGAAAACCTCTGACACATGCAGCTCCCGGAGACGGTC
ACAGCTTGTCTGTAAGCGGATGCCGGGAGCAGACAAGCCCGTCAGGGCGCGTCAGCGGGTGTTGGCGGGT
GTCGGGGCGCAGCCATGACCCAGTCACGTAGCGATAGCGGAGTGTAGATCCGGCTGTGGAATGTGTGTCA
GTTAGGGTGTGGAAAGTCCCCAGGCTCCCCAGCAGGCAGAAGTATGCAAAGCATGCATCTCAATTAGTCA
GCAACCAGGTGTGGAAAGTCCCCAGGCTCCCCAGCAGGCAGAAGTATGCAAAGCATGCATCTCAATTAGT
CAGCAACCATAGTCCCGCCCCTAACTCCGCCCATCCCGCCCCTAACTCCGCCCAGTTCCGCCCATTCTCC
GCCCCATGGCTGACTAATTTTTTTTATTTATGCAGAGGCCGAGGCCGCCTCGGCCTCTGAGCTATTCCAG
AAGTAGTGAGGAGGCTTTTTTGGAGGCCTAGGCTTTTGCAAAAAGCTTACTGGCTTAACTATGCGGCATC
AGAGCAGATTGTACTGAGAGTGCACCATATGCGGTGTGAAATACCGCACAGATGCGTAAGGAGAAAATAC
CGCATCAGGCGCTCTTCCGCTTCCTCGCTCACTGACTCGCTGCGCTCGGTCGTTCGGCTGCGGCGAGCGG
TATCAGCTCACTCAAAGGCGGTAATACGGTTATCCACAGAATCAGGGGATAACGCAGGAAAGAACATGTG
AGCAAAAGGCCAGCAAAAGGCCAGGAACCGTAAAAAGGCCGCGTTGCTGGCGTTTTTCCATAGGCTCCGC
CCCCCTGACGAGCATCACAAAAATCGACGCTCAAGTCAGAGGTGGCGAAACCCGACAGGACTATAAAGAT
ACCAGGCGTTTCCCCCTGGAAGCTCCCTCGTGCGCTCTCCTGTTCCGACCCTGCCGCTTACCGGATACCT
GTCCGCCTTTCTCCCTTCGGGAAGCGTGGCGCTTTCTCATAGCTCACGCTGTAGGTATCTCAGTTCGGTG
TAGGTCGTTCGCTCCAAGCTGGGCTGTGTGCACGAACCCCCCGTTCAGCCCGACCGCTGCGCCTTATCCG
GTAACTATCGTCTTGAGTCCAACCCGGTAAGACACGACTTATCGCCACTGGCAGCAGCCACTGGTAACAG
GATTAGCAGAGCGAGGTATGTAGGCGGTGCTACAGAGTTCTTGAAGTGGTGGCCTAACTACGGCTACACT
AGAAGGACAGTATTTGGTATCTGCGCTCTGCTGAAGCCAGTTACCTTCGGAAAAAGAGTTGGTAGCTCTT
GATCCGGCAAACAAACCACCGCTGGTAGCGGTGGTTTTTTTGTTTGCAAGCAGCAGATTACGCGCAGAAA
AAAAGGATCTCAAGAAGATCCTTTGATCTTTTCTACGGGGTCTGACGCTCAGTGGAACGAAAACTCACGT
TAAGGGATTTTGGTCATGAGATTATCAAAAAGGATCTTCACCTAGATCCTTTTAAATTAAAAATGAAGTT
TTAAATCAATCTAAAGTATATATGAGTAAACTTGGTCTGACAGTTACCAATGCTTAATCAGTGAGGCACC
TATCTCAGCGATCTGTCTATTTCGTTCATCCATAGTTGCCTGACTCCCCGTCGTGTAGATAACTACGATA
CGGGAGGGCTTACCATCTGGCCCCAGTGCTGCAATGATACCGCGAGACCCACGCTCACCGGCTCCAGATT
TATCAGCAATAAACCAGCCAGCCGGAAGGGCCGAGCGCAGAAGTGGTCCTGCAACTTTATCCGCCTCCAT
CCAGTCTATTAATTGTTGCCGGGAAGCTAGAGTAAGTAGTTCGCCAGTTAATAGTTTGCGCAACGTTGTT
GCCATTGCTGCAGGCATCGTGGTGTCACGCTCGTCGTTTGGTATGGCTTCATTCAGCTCCGGTTCCCAAC
GATCAAGGCGAGTTACATGATCCCCCATGTTGTGCAAAAAAGCGGTTAGCTCCTTCGGTCCTCCGATCGT
TGTCAGAAGTAAGTTGGCCGCAGTGTTATCACTCATGGTTATGGCAGCACTGCATAATTCTCTTACTGTC
ATGCCATCCGTAAGATGCTTTTCTGTGACTGGTGAGTACTCAACCAAGTCATTCTGAGAATAGTGTATGC
GGCGACCGAGTTGCTCTTGCCCGGCGTCAACACGGGATAATACCGCGCCACATAGCAGAACTTTAAAAGT
GCTCATCATTGGAAAACGTTCTTCGGGGCGAAAACTCTCAAGGATCTTACCGCTGTTGAGATCCAGTTCG
ATGTAACCCACTCGTGCACCCAACTGATCTTCAGCATCTTTTACTTTCACCAGCGTTTCTGGGTGAGCAA
AAACAGGAAGGCAAAATGCCGCAAAAAAGGGAATAAGGGCGACACGGAAATGTTGAATACTCATACTCTT
CCTTTTTCAATATTATTGAAGCATTTATCAGGGTTATTGTCTCATGAGCGGATACATATTTGAATGTATT
TAGAAAAATAAACAAATAGGGGTTCCGCGCACATTTCCCCGAAAAGTGCCACCTGACGTCTAAGAAACCA
TTATTATCATGACATTAACCTATAAAAATAGGCGTATCACGAGGCCCTTTCGTCTTCAAGAATTAGCTTG
GCCATTGCATACGTTGTATCCATATCATAATATGTACATTTATATTGGCTCATGTCCAACATTACCGCCA
TGTTGACATTGATTATTGACTAGTTATTAATAGTAATCAATTACGGGGTCATTAGTTCATAGCCCATATA
TGGAGT
