Features (pLannotate 1.2.2; 20 found; start..end, strand, type, name):
    105..484     +  enhancer       CMV enhancer: human cytomegalovirus immediate early enhancer
    485..688     +  promoter       CMV promoter: human cytomegalovirus (CMV) immediate early promoter
    689..864     +  LTR            5' LTR (truncated): truncated long terminal repeat from Moloney murine sarcoma virus
    986..1260    +  misc_feature   MESV Ψ (fragment): packaging signal of murine embryonic stem cell virus
   1327..1743    +  CDS            gag (truncated): truncated Moloney murine leukemia virus (MMLV) gag gene lacking the start codon
   1773..2151    +  promoter       TRE3G promoter: 3rd-generation Tet-responsive promoter that can be activated by binding of Tet-On® 3G
   2172..2870    +  CDS            TurboGFP: improved green fluorescent protein from Pontellina plumata (Evdokimov et al., 2006) mammalian codon-optimized
   3103..3229    +  ncRNA          3' miR-30a: sequence downstream of the 71-nt precursor of the human miR-30a microRNA (Zeng et al., 2002) miRNA
   3254..3753    +  promoter       PGK promoter: mouse phosphoglycerate kinase 1 promoter
   3767..4570    +  CDS            NeoR/KanR: aminoglycoside phosphotransferase from Tn5; aph(3')-II (or nptII); confers resistance to neomycin, kanamycin, and G418 (Geneticin®)
   4592..4612    +  misc_feature   MCS (fragment): pBluescript multiple cloning site
   4613..4685    +  CDS            env (fragment): murine leukemia virus gPr80 envelope polyprotein precursor; env; proteolytically cleaved into gp70SU and p15TM subunits
   4727..5152    +  LTR            3' LTR (ΔU3): self-inactivating 3' long terminal repeat (LTR) from Moloney murine leukemia virus
   5221..5261    +  CDS            rop (fragment): Rop protein, which maintains plasmids at low copy number; rop
   5363..5401    +  misc_feature   bom (fragment): basis of mobility region from pBR322
   5418..5747    +  promoter       SV40 promoter: SV40 enhancer and early promoter
   5753..5854    +  misc_feature   bom (fragment): basis of mobility region from pBR322
   6040..6628    -  rep_origin     ori: high-copy-number ColE1/pMB1/pBR322/pUC origin of replication
   6799..7659    -  CDS            AmpR: β-lactamase; bla; confers resistance to ampicillin, carbenicillin, and related antibiotics
   7660..7764    -  promoter       AmpR promoter: bla
>Addgene plasmid #111165 | RT3GEN | addgene full sequence | sequence record 211471 | Addgene NGS Result
GAGGCCCTTTCGTCTTCAAGAATTAGCTTGGCCATTGCATACGTTGTATCCATATCATAATATGTACATT
TATATTGGCTCATGTCCAACATTACCGCCATGTTGACATTGATTATTGACTAGTTATTAATAGTAATCAA
TTACGGGGTCATTAGTTCATAGCCCATATATGGAGTTCCGCGTTACATAACTTACGGTAAATGGCCCGCC
TGGCTGACCGCCCAACGACCCCCGCCCATTGACGTCAATAATGACGTATGTTCCCATAGTAACGCCAATA
GGGACTTTCCATTGACGTCAATGGGTGGAGTATTTACGGTAAACTGCCCACTTGGCAGTACATCAAGTGT
ATCATATGCCAAGTACGCCCCCTATTGACGTCAATGACGGTAAATGGCCCGCCTGGCATTATGCCCAGTA
CATGACCTTATGGGACTTTCCTACTTGGCAGTACATCTACGTATTAGTCATCGCTATTACCATGGTGATG
CGGTTTTGGCAGTACATCAATGGGCGTGGATAGCGGTTTGACTCACGGGGATTTCCAAGTCTCCACCCCA
TTGACGTCAATGGGAGTTTGTTTTGGCACCAAAATCAACGGGACTTTCCAAAATGTCGTAACAACTCCGC
CCCATTGACGCAAATGGGCGGTAGGCGTGTACGGTGGGAGGTCTATATAAGCAGAGCTCAATAAAAGAGC
CCACAACCCCTCACTCGGCGCGCCAGTCTTCCGATAGACTGCGTCGCCCGGGTACCCGTATTCCCAATAA
AGCCTCTTGCTGTTTGCATCCGAATCGTGGTCTCGCTGTTCCTTGGGAGGGTCTCCTCTGAGTGATTGAC
TACCCACGACGGGGGTCTTTCATTTGGGGGCTCGTCCGGGATTTGGAGACCCCTGCCCAGGGACCACCGA
CCCACCACCGGGAGGTAAGCTGGCCAGCAACTTATCTGTGTCTGTCCGATTGTCTAGTGTCTATGTTTGA
TGTTATGCGCCTGCGTCTGTACTAGTTAGCTAACTAGCTCTGTATCTGGCGGACCCGTGGTGGAACTGAC
GAGTTCTGAACACCCGGCCGCAACCCTGGGAGACGTCCCAGGGACTTTGGGGGCCGTTTTTGTGGCCCGA
CCTGAGGAAGGGAGTCGATGTGGAATCCGACCCCGTCAGGATATGTGGTTCTGGTAGGAGACGAGAACCT
AAAACAGTTCCCGCCTCCGTCTGAATTTTTGCTTTCGGTTTGGAACCGAAGCCGCGCGTCTTGTCTGCTG
CAGCGCTGCAGCATCGTTCTGTGTTGTCTCTGTCTGACTGTGTTTCTGTATTTGTCTGAAAATTAGGGCC
AGACTGTTACCACTCCCTTAAGTTTGACCTTAGGTCACTGGAAAGATGTCGAGCGGATCGCTCACAACCA
GTCGGTAGATGTCAAGAAGAGACGTTGGGTTACCTTCTGCTCTGCAGAATGGCCAACCTTTAACGTCGGA
TGGCCGCGAGACGGCACCTTTAACCGAGACCTCATCACCCAGGTTAAGATCAAGGTCTTTTCACCTGGCC
CGCATGGACACCCAGACCAGGTCCCCTACATCGTGACCTGGGAAGCCTTGGCTTTTGACCCCCCTCCCTG
GGTCAAGCCCTTTGTACACCCTAAGCCTCCGCCTCCTCTTCCTCCATCCGCCCCGTCTCTCCCCCTTGAA
CCTCCTCGTTCGACCCCGCCTCGATCCTCCCTTTATCCAGCCCTCACTCCTTCTCTAGGCGCCGGAATTG
AAGATCTATCGATTCTAGATTCGAGTTTACTCCCTATCAGTGATAGAGAACGTATGAAGAGTTTACTCCC
TATCAGTGATAGAGAACGTATGCAGACTTTACTCCCTATCAGTGATAGAGAACGTATAAGGAGTTTACTC
CCTATCAGTGATAGAGAACGTATGACCAGTTTACTCCCTATCAGTGATAGAGAACGTATCTACAGTTTAC
TCCCTATCAGTGATAGAGAACGTATATCCAGTTTACTCCCTATCAGTGATAGAGAACGTATAAGCTTTAG
GCGTGTACGGTGGGCGCCTATAAAAGCAGAGCTCGTTTAGTGAACCGTCAGATCGCCTGGAGCAATTCCA
CAACACTTTTGTCTTATACCAACTTTCCGTACCACTTCCTACCCTCGTAAAGTCGAGCTTGCGTTGGATC
CATGGAGAGCGACGAGAGCGGCCTGCCCGCCATGGAGATCGAGTGCCGCATCACCGGCACCCTGAACGGC
GTGGAGTTCGAGCTGGTGGGCGGCGGAGAGGGCACCCCCGAGCAGGGCCGCATGACCAACAAGATGAAGA
GCACCAAAGGCGCCCTGACCTTCAGCCCCTACCTGCTGAGCCACGTGATGGGCTACGGCTTCTACCACTT
CGGCACCTACCCCAGCGGCTACGAGAACCCCTTCCTGCACGCCATCAACAACGGCGGCTACACCAACACC
CGCATCGAGAAGTACGAGGACGGCGGCGTGCTGCACGTGAGCTTCAGCTACCGCTACGAGGCCGGCCGCG
TGATCGGCGACTTCAAGGTGATGGGCACCGGCTTCCCCGAGGACAGCGTGATCTTCACCGACAAGATCAT
CCGCAGCAACGCCACCGTGGAGCACCTGCACCCCATGGGCGATAACGATCTGGATGGCAGCTTCACCCGC
ACCTTCAGCCTGCGCGACGGCGGCTACTACAGCTCCGTGGTGGACAGCCACATGCACTTCAAGAGCGCCA
TCCACCCCAGCATCCTGCAGAACGGGGGCCCCATGTTCGCCTTCCGCCGCGTGGAGGAGGATCACAGCAA
CACCGAGCTGGGCATCGTGGAGTACCAGCACGCCTTCAAGACCCCGGATGCAGATGCCGGTGAAGAATAA
CGTACGGCGGCCGCCTCGACTAGGGATAACAGGGTAATTGTTTGAATGAGGCTTCAGTACTTTACAGAAT
CGTTGCCTGCACATCTTGGAAACACTTGCTGGGATTACTTCGACTTCTTAACCCAACAGAAGGCTCGAGA
AGGTATATTGCTGTTGACAGTGAGCGCAGGAATTATAATGCTTATCTATAGTGAAGCCACAGATGTATAG
ATAAGCATTATAATTCCTATGCCTACTGCCTCGGACTTCAAGGGGCTAGAATTCGAGCAATTATCTTGTT
TACTAAAACTGAATACCTTGCTATCTCTTTGATACATTTTTACAAAGCTGAATTAAAATGGTATAAATTA
AATCACTTTTTTCAATTGACGCGTAATTCTACCGGGTAGGGGAGGCGCTTTTCCCAAGGCAGTCTGGAGC
ATGCGCTTTAGCAGCCCCGCTGGGCACTTGGCGCTACACAAGTGGCCTCTGGCCTCGCACACATTCCACA
TCCACCGGTAGGCGCCAACCGGCTCCGTTCTTTGGTGGCCCCTTCGCGCCACCTTCTACTCCTCCCCTAG
TCAGGAAGTTCCCCCCCGCCCCGCAGCTCGCGTCGTGCAGGACGTGACAAATGGAAGTAGCACGTCTCAC
TAGTCTCGTGCAGATGGACAGCACCGCTGAGCAATGGAAGCGGGTAGGCCTTTGGGGCAGCGGCCAATAG
CAGCTTTGCTCCTTCGCTTTCTGGGCTCAGAGGCTGGGAAGGGGTGGGTCCGGGGGCGGGCTCAGGGGCG
GGCTCAGGGGCGGGGCGGGCGCCCGAAGGTCCTCCGGAGGCCCGGCATTCTGCACGCTTCAAAAGCGCAC
GTCTGCCGCGCTGTTCTCCTCTTCCTCATCTCCGGGCCTTTCGACCTGCAGCCAATATGGGATCGGCCAT
TGAACAAGATGGATTGCACGCAGGTTCTCCGGCCGCTTGGGTGGAGAGGCTATTCGGCTATGACTGGGCA
CAACAGACAATCGGCTGCTCTGATGCCGCCGTGTTCCGGCTGTCAGCGCAGGGGCGCCCGGTTCTTTTTG
TCAAGACCGACCTGTCCGGTGCCCTGAATGAACTGCAGGACGAGGCAGCGCGGCTATCGTGGCTGGCCAC
GACGGGCGTTCCTTGCGCAGCTGTGCTCGACGTTGTCACTGAAGCGGGAAGGGACTGGCTGCTATTGGGC
GAAGTGCCGGGGCAGGATCTCCTGTCATCTCACCTTGCTCCTGCCGAGAAAGTATCCATCATGGCTGATG
CAATGCGGCGGCTGCATACGCTTGATCCGGCTACCTGCCCATTCGACCACCAAGCGAAACATCGCATCGA
GCGAGCACGTACTCGGATGGAAGCCGGTCTTGTCGATCAGGATGATCTGGACGAAGAGCATCAGGGGCTC
GCGCCAGCCGAACTGTTCGCCAGGCTCAAGGCGCGCATGCCCGACGGCGAGGATCTCGTCGTGACCCATG
GCGATGCCTGCTTGCCGAATATCATGGTGGAAAATGGCCGCTTTTCTGGATTCATCGACTGTGGCCGGCT
GGGTGTGGCGGACCGCTATCAGGACATAGCGTTGGCTACCCGTGATATTGCTGAAGAGCTTGGCGGCGAA
TGGGCTGACCGCTTCCTCGTGCTTTACGGTATCGCCGCTCCCGATTCGCAGCGCATCGCCTTCTATCGCC
TTCTTGACGAGTTCTTCTGAGGGGATCCGTCGACCTGCAGCCAAGCTTATCGATACCGTCGAGATATCAG
TGGTCCAGGCTCTAGTTTTGACTCAACAATATCACCAGCTGAAGCCTATAGAGTACGAGCCATAGATAAA
ATAAAAGATTTTATTTAGTCTCCAGAAAAAGGGGGGAATGAAAGACCCCACCTGTAGGTTTGGCAAGCTA
GCTTAAGTAACGCCATTTTGCAAGGCATGGAAAAATACATAACTGAGAATAGAGAAGTTCAGATCAAGGT
CAGGAACAGATGGAACAGGGTCGACCCTAGAGAACCATCAGATGTTTCCAGGGTGCCCCAAGGACCTGAA
ATGACCCTGTGCCTTATTTGAACTAACCAATCAGTTCGCTTCTCGCTTCTGTTCGCGCGCTTCTGCTCCC
CGAGCTCAATAAAAGAGCCCACAACCCCTCACTCGGGGCGCCAGTCCTCCGATTGACTGAGTCGCCCGGG
TACCCGTGTATCCAATAAACCCTCTTGCAGTTGCATCCGACTTGTGGTCTCGCTGTTCCTTGGGAGGGTC
TCCTCTGAGTGATTGACTACCCGTCAGCGGGGGTCTTTCATTTGGGGGCTCGTCCGGGATCGGGAGACCC
CTGCCCAGGGACCACCGACCCACCACCGGGAGGTAAGCTGGCTGCCTCGCGCGTTTCGGTGATGACGGTG
AAAACCTCTGACACATGCAGCTCCCGGAGACGGTCACAGCTTGTCTGTAAGCGGATGCCGGGAGCAGACA
AGCCCGTCAGGGCGCGTCAGCGGGTGTTGGCGGGTGTCGGGGCGCAGCCATGACCCAGTCACGTAGCGAT
AGCGGAGTGTAGATCCGGCTGTGGAATGTGTGTCAGTTAGGGTGTGGAAAGTCCCCAGGCTCCCCAGCAG
GCAGAAGTATGCAAAGCATGCATCTCAATTAGTCAGCAACCAGGTGTGGAAAGTCCCCAGGCTCCCCAGC
AGGCAGAAGTATGCAAAGCATGCATCTCAATTAGTCAGCAACCATAGTCCCGCCCCTAACTCCGCCCATC
CCGCCCCTAACTCCGCCCAGTTCCGCCCATTCTCCGCCCCATGGCTGACTAATTTTTTTTATTTATGCAG
AGGCCGAGGCCGCCTCGGCCTCTGAGCTATTCCAGAAGTAGTGAGGAGGCTTTTTTGGAGGCCTAGGCTT
TTGCAAAAAGCTTACTGGCTTAACTATGCGGCATCAGAGCAGATTGTACTGAGAGTGCACCATATGCGGT
GTGAAATACCGCACAGATGCGTAAGGAGAAAATACCGCATCAGGCGCTCTTCCGCTTCCTCGCTCACTGA
CTCGCTGCGCTCGGTCGTTCGGCTGCGGCGAGCGGTATCAGCTCACTCAAAGGCGGTAATACGGTTATCC
ACAGAATCAGGGGATAACGCAGGAAAGAACATGTGAGCAAAAGGCCAGCAAAAGGCCAGGAACCGTAAAA
AGGCCGCGTTGCTGGCGTTTTTCCATAGGCTCCGCCCCCCTGACGAGCATCACAAAAATCGACGCTCAAG
TCAGAGGTGGCGAAACCCGACAGGACTATAAAGATACCAGGCGTTTCCCCCTGGAAGCTCCCTCGTGCGC
TCTCCTGTTCCGACCCTGCCGCTTACCGGATACCTGTCCGCCTTTCTCCCTTCGGGAAGCGTGGCGCTTT
CTCATAGCTCACGCTGTAGGTATCTCAGTTCGGTGTAGGTCGTTCGCTCCAAGCTGGGCTGTGTGCACGA
ACCCCCCGTTCAGCCCGACCGCTGCGCCTTATCCGGTAACTATCGTCTTGAGTCCAACCCGGTAAGACAC
GACTTATCGCCACTGGCAGCAGCCACTGGTAACAGGATTAGCAGAGCGAGGTATGTAGGCGGTGCTACAG
AGTTCTTGAAGTGGTGGCCTAACTACGGCTACACTAGAAGGACAGTATTTGGTATCTGCGCTCTGCTGAA
GCCAGTTACCTTCGGAAAAAGAGTTGGTAGCTCTTGATCCGGCAAACAAACCACCGCTGGTAGCGGTGGT
TTTTTTGTTTGCAAGCAGCAGATTACGCGCAGAAAAAAAGGATCTCAAGAAGATCCTTTGATCTTTTCTA
CGGGGTCTGACGCTCAGTGGAACGAAAACTCACGTTAAGGGATTTTGGTCATGAGATTATCAAAAAGGAT
CTTCACCTAGATCCTTTTAAATTAAAAATGAAGTTTTAAATCAATCTAAAGTATATATGAGTAAACTTGG
TCTGACAGTTACCAATGCTTAATCAGTGAGGCACCTATCTCAGCGATCTGTCTATTTCGTTCATCCATAG
TTGCCTGACTCCCCGTCGTGTAGATAACTACGATACGGGAGGGCTTACCATCTGGCCCCAGTGCTGCAAT
GATACCGCGAGACCCACGCTCACCGGCTCCAGATTTATCAGCAATAAACCAGCCAGCCGGAAGGGCCGAG
CGCAGAAGTGGTCCTGCAACTTTATCCGCCTCCATCCAGTCTATTAATTGTTGCCGGGAAGCTAGAGTAA
GTAGTTCGCCAGTTAATAGTTTGCGCAACGTTGTTGCCATTGCTGCAGGCATCGTGGTGTCACGCTCGTC
GTTTGGTATGGCTTCATTCAGCTCCGGTTCCCAACGATCAAGGCGAGTTACATGATCCCCCATGTTGTGC
AAAAAAGCGGTTAGCTCCTTCGGTCCTCCGATCGTTGTCAGAAGTAAGTTGGCCGCAGTGTTATCACTCA
TGGTTATGGCAGCACTGCATAATTCTCTTACTGTCATGCCATCCGTAAGATGCTTTTCTGTGACTGGTGA
GTACTCAACCAAGTCATTCTGAGAATAGTGTATGCGGCGACCGAGTTGCTCTTGCCCGGCGTCAACACGG
GATAATACCGCGCCACATAGCAGAACTTTAAAAGTGCTCATCATTGGAAAACGTTCTTCGGGGCGAAAAC
TCTCAAGGATCTTACCGCTGTTGAGATCCAGTTCGATGTAACCCACTCGTGCACCCAACTGATCTTCAGC
ATCTTTTACTTTCACCAGCGTTTCTGGGTGAGCAAAAACAGGAAGGCAAAATGCCGCAAAAAAGGGAATA
AGGGCGACACGGAAATGTTGAATACTCATACTCTTCCTTTTTCAATATTATTGAAGCATTTATCAGGGTT
ATTGTCTCATGAGCGGATACATATTTGAATGTATTTAGAAAAATAAACAAATAGGGGTTCCGCGCACATT
TCCCCGAAAAGTGCCACCTGACGTCTAAGAAACCATTATTATCATGACATTAACCTATAAAAATAGGCGT
ATCAC
